>Addgene plasmid #185081 | KBB353 | addgene full sequence | sequence record 367443 | Addgene NGS Result
AAAGAAGGTAGAAGAGTTACGGAATGAAGAAAAAAAAATAAACAAAGGTTTAAAAAATTTCAACAAAAAG
CGTACTTTACATATATATTTATTAGACAAGAAAAGCAGATTAAATAGATATACATTCGATTAACGATAAG
TAAAATGTAAAATCACAGGATTTTCGTGTGTGGTCTTCTACACAGACAAGATGAAACAATTCGGCATTAA
TACCTGAGAGCAGGAAGAGCAAGATAAAAGGTAGTATTTGTTGGCGATCCCCCTAGAGTCTTTTACATCT
TCGGAAAACAAAAACTATTTTTTCTTTAATTTCTTTTTTTACTTTCTATTTTTAATTTATATATTTATAT
TAAAAAATTTAAATTATAATTATTTTTATAGCACGTGATGAAAAGGACCCAGGTGGCACTTTTCGGGGAA
ATGTGCGCGGAACCCCTATTTGTTTATTTTTCTAAATACATTCAAATATGTATCCGCTCATGAGACAATA
ACCCTGATAAATGCTTCAATAATATTGAAAAAGGAAGAGTATGAGTATTCAACATTTCCGTGTCGCCCTT
ATTCCCTTTTTTGCGGCATTTTGCCTTCCTGTTTTTGCTCACCCAGAAACGCTGGTGAAAGTAAAAGATG
CTGAAGATCAGTTGGGTGCACGAGTGGGTTACATCGAACTGGATCTCAACAGCGGTAAGATCCTTGAGAG
TTTTCGCCCCGAAGAACGTTTTCCAATGATGAGCACTTTTAAAGTTCTGCTATGTGGCGCGGTATTATCC
CGTATTGACGCCGGGCAAGAGCAACTCGGTCGCCGCATACACTATTCTCAGAATGACTTGGTTGAGTACT
CACCAGTCACAGAAAAGCATCTTACGGATGGCATGACAGTAAGAGAATTATGCAGTGCTGCCATAACCAT
GAGTGATAACACTGCGGCCAACTTACTTCTGACAACGATCGGAGGACCGAAGGAGCTAACCGCTTTTTTG
CACAACATGGGGGATCATGTAACTCGCCTTGATCGTTGGGAACCGGAGCTGAATGAAGCCATACCAAACG
ACGAGCGTGACACCACGATGCCTGTAGCAATGGCAACAACGTTGCGCAAACTATTAACTGGCGAACTACT
TACTCTAGCTTCCCGGCAACAATTAATAGACTGGATGGAGGCGGATAAAGTTGCAGGACCACTTCTGCGC
TCGGCCCTTCCGGCTGGCTGGTTTATTGCTGATAAATCTGGAGCCGGTGAGCGTGGGTCTCGCGGTATCA
TTGCAGCACTGGGGCCAGATGGTAAGCCCTCCCGTATCGTAGTTATCTACACGACGGGGAGTCAGGCAAC
TATGGATGAACGAAATAGACAGATCGCTGAGATAGGTGCCTCACTGATTAAGCATTGGTAACTGTCAGAC
CAAGTTTACTCATATATACTTTAGATTGATTTAAAACTTCATTTTTAATTTAAAAGGATCTAGGTGAAGA
TCCTTTTTGATAATCTCATGACCAAAATCCCTTAACGTGAGTTTTCGTTCCACTGAGCGTCAGACCCCGT
AGAAAAGATCAAAGGATCTTCTTGAGATCCTTTTTTTCTGCGCGTAATCTGCTGCTTGCAAACAAAAAAA
CCACCGCTACCAGCGGTGGTTTGTTTGCCGGATCAAGAGCTACCAACTCTTTTTCCGAAGGTAACTGGCT
TCAGCAGAGCGCAGATACCAAATACTGTTCTTCTAGTGTAGCCGTAGTTAGGCCACCACTTCAAGAACTC
TGTAGCACCGCCTACATACCTCGCTCTGCTAATCCTGTTACCAGTGGCTGCTGCCAGTGGCGATAAGTCG
TGTCTTACCGGGTTGGACTCAAGACGATAGTTACCGGATAAGGCGCAGCGGTCGGGCTGAACGGGGGGTT
CGTGCACACAGCCCAGCTTGGAGCGAACGACCTACACCGAACTGAGATACCTACAGCGTGAGCTATGAGA
AAGCGCCACGCTTCCCGAAGGGAGAAAGGCGGACAGGTATCCGGTAAGCGGCAGGGTCGGAACAGGAGAG
CGCACGAGGGAGCTTCCAGGGGGAAACGCCTGGTATCTTTATAGTCCTGTCGGGTTTCGCCACCTCTGAC
TTGAGCGTCGATTTTTGTGATGCTCGTCAGGGGGGCGGAGCCTATGGAAAAACGCCAGCAACGCGGCCTT
TTTACGGTTCCTGGCCTTTTGCTGGCCTTTTGCTCACATGTTCTTTCCTGCGTTATCCCCTGATTCTGTG
GATAACCGTATTACCGCCTTTGAGTGAGCTGATACCGCTCGCCGCAGCCGAACGACCGAGCGCAGCGAGT
CAGTGAGCGAGGAAGCGGAAGAGCGCCCAATACGCAAACCGCCTCTCCCCGCGCGTTGGCCGATTCATTA
ATGCAGCTGGCACGACAGGTTTCCCGACTGGAAAGCGGGCAGTGAGCGCAACGCAATTAATGTGAGTTAG
CTCACTCATTAGGCACCCCAGGCTTTACACTTTATGCTTCCGGCTCGTATGTTGTGTGGAATTGTGAGCG
GATAACAATTTCACACAGGAAACAGCTATGACCATGATTACGCCAAGCTCGAAATTAACCCTCACTAAAG
GGAACAAAAGCTGGTACCGGGCCCCCCCTCGAGGTCGACGGTATCGATAAGCTTGATATCGAATTCCTGC
AGGTCACTGTCTTCTGCTTCACTCTCGCCGCCAATCTCCTTCTTAAACGCTTCAATAGTATCAAGAAGTT
CTGTCGCTAGTGCGGTCATCTCTTGCGACCGATCTTCTTCACTCAGTATCAATTCCACCGCATATAACTG
AAGATAGTATCCGATGATCCCTAACCCAACTTTGTCAAAATCCTTCGCTGTAGCGACAACCCTTGCAGCG
TTACTAGCCATAGAATTTATTTAAAATGTGGACAATTAGTTTCTAAAAATTGAATCAAATAAAATAAGAA
AGCTTATTGTTCCTTTTTTTGTCTTCATCTGGACCGTTTGGATAAGATCATTCACCAAATCTTAGTTTTT
TTTTTTTTAGTTTCCTTCTCCAACGATTTCATAATAATAAAAAAAAACAACAAAAAACACGATTGAGAAA
CATCAATATGAACTAAGCAATAGCTAAAAAAAAAAGAATAATAAAGGGGAACACAGTATAATTCTCGAGA
GGATGGCGTTGGAAGAAGTGGTACGATACTTAGGACCTCACAATGAGATCCCTTTGACACTCACTAGAGA
CTCGGAGACTGGCCATTTCCTCCTGAAACATTTTCTGCCCATTTTGCAGCAATATCATGACACGGGGAAT
ATTAACGAGACCAACCCCGATAGTTTCCCCACTGATGAGGAAAGAAATAAATTACTGGCACATTATGGAA
TTGCTGTAAATACAGACGACCGAGGTGAGTTATGGATAGAGCTGGAAAAATGTTTACAATTATTAAACAT
GCTAAATTTATTCGGTTTGTTCCAGGATGCATTCGAATTTGAGGAGCCTGAAACAGATCAGGATGAAGAA
GATCCCAGCCATTCGAAACTACCAGAAAACAAGACCAAAAGTGAAAATTCTAAGGATAATATCAGCTCAA
AGAGGATTAATAATTTACAAGATATGAGCCTGGATTCTGATGCACACAGAGAATTAGGCTCTCCTTTAAA
AAAACTAAAAATAGATACCTCTGTAATAGATGCTGAGAGTGACTCCACTCCGAATAGCAAAGGAGAAGAA
CTCTTCACTGGAGTTGTCCCAATTCTTGTTGAATTAGATGGTGATGTTAATGGGCACAAATTTTCTGTCA
GTGGAGAGGGTGAAGGTGATGCAACATACGGAAAACTTACCCTTAAATTTATTTGCACTACTGGAAAACT
ACCTGTTCCATGGCCAACACTTGTCACTACTTTCACTTATGGTGTTCAGTGCTTTTCAAGATACCCGGAT
CATATGAAACGGCATGACTTTTTCAAGAGTGCCATGCCCGAAGGTTATGTACAGGAAAGAACTATATTTT
TCAAAGATGACGGGAACTACAAGACACGTGCTGAAGTCAAGTTTGAAGGTGATACCCTTGTTAATAGAAT
CGAGTTAAAAGGTATTGATTTTAAAGAAGATGGAAACATTCTTGGGCACAAATTGGAATACAACTATAAC
TCACACAATGTATACATCATGGCAGACAAACAAAAGAATGGAATCAAAGCTAACTTCAAAATTAGACACA
ACATTGAAGATGGAAGCGTTCAACTAGCAGACCATTATCAACAAAATACTCCAATTGGCGATGGCCCTGT
CCTTTTACCAGACAACCATTACCTGTCCACACAATCTGCCCTTTCGAAAGATCCCAACGAAAAGAGAGAC
CACATGGTCCTTCTTGAGTTTGTAACAGCTGCTGGGATTACACATGGCATGGATGAACTATACAAAGGAT
CCGGCTGCTAACAAAGCCCGAAAGGAAGCTGAGTTGGCTGCTGCCACCGCTGAGCAATAACTAGCATAAC
CCCTTGGGGCCTCTAAACGGGTCTTGAGGGGTTTTTTGCTGAAAGGAGGAACTATATCCGGATATCCACA
GGACGGGTGTGGTCGCCATGATCGCGTAGTCGATAGTGGCTCCAAGTAGCGAAGCGAGCAGGACTGGGCG
GCGGCCAAAGCGGTCGGACAGTGCTCCGAGAACGGGTGCGCATAGAAATTGCATCAACGCATATAGCGCT
AGAGCGGCCGCCACCGCGGTGGAGCTCCAATTCGCCCTATAGTGAGTCGTATTACAATTCACTGGCCGTC
GTTTTACAACGTCGTGACTGGGAAAACCCTGGCGTTACCCAACTTAATCGCCTTGCAGCACATCCCCCTT
TCGCCAGCTGGCGTAATAGCGAAGAGGCCCGCACCGATCGCCCTTCCCAACAGTTGCGCAGCCTGAATGG
CGAATGG
[124 nt withheld, positions 4908-5031]
C
[91 nt withheld, positions 5033-5123]
A
[49 nt withheld, positions 5125-5173]
CCTTTGACGTTGGAGTCCACGTTCTTT
[37 nt withheld, positions 5201-5237]
ACCCTATCTCGGTCTATTCTTTTGATTTATAAGGGATTTTGCCGATTTCGGCCTATTGGTTAAAAAATGA
GCTGATTTAACAAAAATTTAACGCGAATTTTAACAAAATATTAACGCTTACAATTTCCTGATGCGGTATT
TTCTCCTTACGCATCTGTGCGGTATTTCACACCGCATAGGGTAATAACTGATATAATTAAATTGAAGCTC
TAATTTGTGAGTTTAGTATACATGCATTTACTTATAATACAGTTTTTTAGTTTTGCTGGCCGCATCTTCT
CAAATATGCTTCCCAGCCTGCTTTTCTGTAACGTTCACCCTCTACCTTAGCATCCCTTCCCTTTGCAAAT
AGTCCTCTTCCAACAATAATAATGTCAGATCCTGTAGAGACCACATCATCCACGGTTCTATACTGTTGAC
CCAATGCGTCTCCCTTGTCATCTAAACCCACACCGGGTGTCATAATCAACCAATCGTAACCTTCATCTCT
TCCACCCATGTCTCTTTGAGCAATAAAGCCGATAACAAAATCTTTGTCGCTCTTCGCAATGTCAACAGTA
CCCTTAGTATATTCTCCAGTAGATAGGGAGCCCTTGCATGACAATTCTGCTAACATCAAAAGGCCTCTAG
GTTCCTTTGTTACTTCTTCTGCCGCCTGCTTCAAACCGCTAACAATACCTGGGCCCACCACACCGTGTGC
ATTCGTAATGTCTGCCCATTCTGCTATTCTGTATACACCCGCAGAGTACTGCAATTTGACTGTATTACCA
ATGTCAGCAAATTTTCTGTCTTCGAAGAGTAAAAAATTGTACTTGGCGGATAATGCCTTTAGCGGCTTAA
CTGTGCCCTCCATGGAAAAATCAGTCAAGATATCCACATGTGTTTTTAGTAAACAAATTTTGGGACCTAA
TGCTTCAACTAACTCCAGTAATTCCTTGGTGGTACGAACATCCAATGAAGCACACAAGTTTGTTTGCTTT
TCGTGCATGATATTAAATAGCTTGGCAGCAACAGGACTAGGATGAGTAGCAGCACGTTCCTTATATGTAG
CTTTCGACATGATTTATCTTCGTTTCCTGCAGGTTTTTGTTCTGTGCAGTTGGGTTAAGAATACTGGGCA
ATTTCATGTTTCTTCAACACTACATATGCGTATATATACCAATCTAAGTCTGTGCTCCTTCCTTCGTTCT
TCCTTCTGTTCGGAGATTACCGAATCAAAAAAATTTCAAGGAAACCGAAATCAAAAAAAAGAATAAAAAA
AAAATGATGAATTGAAAAGGTGGTATGGTGCACTCTCAGTACAATCTGCTCTGATGCCGCATAGTTAAGC
CAGCCCCGACACCCGCCAACACCCGCTGACGCGCCCTGACGGGCTTGTCTGCTCCCGGCATCCGCTTACA
GACAAGCTGTGACCGTCTCCGGGAGCTGCATGTGTCAGAGGTTTTCACCGTCATCACCGAAACGCGCGAG
ACGAAAGGGCCTCGTGATACGCCTATTTTTATAGGTTAATGTCATGATAATAATGGTTTCTTAGACGGAT
CGCTTGCCTGTAACTTACACGCGCCTCGTATCTTTTAATGATGGAATAATTTGGGAATTTACTCTGTGTT
TATTTATTTTTATGTTTTGTATTTGGATTTTAGAAAGTAAAT
Features (pLannotate 1.2.2; 25 found; start..end, strand, type, name):
    426..530     +  promoter       AmpR promoter: bla
    531..1391    +  CDS            AmpR: β-lactamase; bla; confers resistance to ampicillin, carbenicillin, and related antibiotics
   1562..2150    +  rep_origin     ori: high-copy-number ColE1/pMB1/pBR322/pUC origin of replication
   2333..2425    +  CDS            lacI (fragment): lac repressor; lacI; The lac repressor binds to the lac operator to inhibit transcription in E. coli. This inhibition can be relieved by adding lactose or isopropyl-β-D-thiogalactopyranoside (IPTG).
   2438..2459    +  protein_bind   CAP binding site: CAP binding activates transcription in the presence of cAMP. E. coli catabolite activator protein
   2474..2504    +  promoter       lac promoter: promoter for the E. coli lac operon
   2512..2528    +  protein_bind   lac operator: The lac repressor binds to the lac operator to inhibit transcription in E. coli. This inhibition can be relieved by adding lactose or isopropyl-β-D-thiogalactopyranoside (IPTG). lac repressor encoded by lacI
   2573..2591    +  promoter       T3 promoter: promoter for bacteriophage T3 RNA polymerase
   2603..2662    -  misc_feature   MCS (fragment): pBluescript multiple cloning site
   2663..2881    -  CDS            VTA1 (fragment): VTA1_YEAST - Experimental evidence at protein level: Swiss-Prot protein existence level 1. Has a role in the formation of the multivesicular body (MVB). Required for the sorting of lipids to form intralumenal vesicles and for fluid-phase transport to the vacuole. Required for sorting the plasma membrane proteins STE2 and STE3 into the MVB. Acts a cofactor of VSP4, promotes the oligomerization of VPS4 and stimulates its ATPase activity by 6- to 8-fold. From Saccharomyces cerevisiae (strain ATCC 204508 / S288c) (Baker's yeast).
   3153..3698    +  CDS            SWI6 (fragment): SWI6_YEAST - Experimental evidence at protein level: Swiss-Prot protein existence level 1. Part of a complex involved in cell-cycle-dependent transcription. SWI4 and SWI6 are required for formation of the cell- cycle box factor-DNA complex. The repeated element in the upstream region of HO (5'-CACGAAAA-3') is called the cell cycle box (CCB). From Saccharomyces cerevisiae (strain ATCC 204508 / S288c) (Baker's yeast).
   3696..4406    +  CDS            GFP (S65T): GFP (S65T) is a basic (constitutively fluorescent) green fluorescent protein published in 1995, derived from Aequorea victoria.
   4414..4463    +  CDS            SET1 (fragment): solubility-enhancement tag derived from T7 phage gene 10B
   4471..4518    +  terminator     T7 terminator: transcription terminator for bacteriophage T7 RNA polymerase
   4544..4692    -  CDS            TcR (fragment): tetracycline efflux protein; tet; confers resistance to tetracycline
   4689..4717    -  misc_feature   MCS (fragment): pBluescript multiple cloning site
   4726..4744    -  promoter       T7 promoter: promoter for bacteriophage T7 RNA polymerase
   4747..4904    +  CDS            lacZα (fragment): LacZα fragment of β-galactosidase; lacZ fragment
   4908..5336    +  rep_origin     f1 ori (sequence partly withheld): f1 bacteriophage origin of replication; arrow indicates direction of (+) strand synthesis
   5364..5415    -  misc_feature   bom (fragment): basis of mobility region from pBR322
   5494..6297    -  CDS            URA3: orotidine-5'-phosphate decarboxylase, required for uracil biosynthesis; S. cerevisiae URA3; yeast auxotrophic marker, counterselectable with 5-fluoroorotic acid (5-FOA)
   6298..6513    -  promoter       URA3 promoter: S. cerevisiae URA3
   6521..6570    -  misc_feature   bom (fragment): basis of mobility region from pBR322
   6672..6707    -  CDS            rop (fragment): Rop protein, which maintains plasmids at low copy number; rop
   6775..389     -  misc_feature   CEN/ARS (across the origin): S. cerevisiae CEN6 centromere fused to an autonomously replicating sequence
