[The description below was written by a language model from this plasmid's Addgene catalogue record and pLannotate feature annotations shown in this document.]
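Description:
KBB353 is a yeast expression plasmid built on pRS316, a Saccharomyces cerevisiae–E. coli shuttle vector. In bacteria it replicates from a high-copy ColE1/pUC-type origin and is selected through the β-lactamase (AmpR) gene. In yeast the CEN6/ARS element provides centromeric, low-copy maintenance, and the URA3 gene with its own promoter allows selection in ura3 strains and counterselection with 5-FOA. The backbone also carries the usual pBluescript-derived elements: an f1 origin, lac promoter/operator and lacZα remnants, and T3 and T7 promoters flanking what remains of the multiple cloning site.

The insert encodes a truncated form of the budding yeast cell-cycle transcription factor Swi6, limited to the N-terminal 181 amino acids (named Swi6M-GFP in the record). It is fused at its C terminus to GFP, annotated as the S65T variant. The feature table places the SWI6 fragment directly upstream of and contiguous with the GFP coding sequence. No yeast promoter is annotated or stated. However, the insert includes an oppositely oriented fragment of VTA1 and an unannotated stretch just upstream of the SWI6 coding region, which suggests native genomic upstream sequence may have been carried along, although the record does not confirm this. Downstream of GFP are short leftovers from an earlier vector, including a T7 terminator and small tag and TcR fragments, which are probably cloning remnants rather than functional parts.

The associated work concerns Crm1-dependent nuclear shuttling of Swi6 and MBF transcription activation. The construct is therefore suited to fluorescence imaging of where this N-terminal Swi6 fragment localises in living yeast, helping to map the regions that govern nuclear import and export.
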