Addgene plasmid #185081: KBB353
Purpose: Swi6M-GFP expressing N-term 181 amino acids of Swi6
Depositing lab: Ken Belanger. Depositing organization: Colgate University. Publication: Exportin Crm1 is important for Swi6 nuclear shuttling and MBF transcription activation in Saccharomyces cerevisiae. Belanger KD, Yewdell WT, Barber MF, Russo AN, Pettit MA, Damuth EK, Hussain N, Geier SJ, Belanger KG. BMC Mol Cell Biol. 2022 Feb 21;23(1):10. doi: 10.1186/s12860-022-00409-6. PubMed 35189816.
Backbone
  Vector backbone: pRS316
  Vector type: Yeast Expression
  Selectable markers: URA3
Growth in bacteria
  Bacterial resistance: Ampicillin, 100 μg/mL
  Growth temperature: 37°C
  Growth strain: DH5alpha
  Copy number: High Copy
Gene/Insert
  Gene/Insert name: SWI6
  Species: S. cerevisiae (budding yeast)
  Mutation: Swi6 truncation aa 1-181
  Tag / fusion protein: GFP (C terminal on insert)
  Cloning method: Restriction Enzyme; 5′ cloning site unknown (unknown if destroyed)
Terms and licenses: Academic/Nonprofit Terms; Industry Terms: Not Available to Industry
How to cite: KBB353 was a gift from Ken Belanger (Addgene plasmid # 185081 ; http://n2t.net/addgene:185081 ; RRID:Addgene_185081)
